>Addgene plasmid #128697 | pDM304_YFP-IqgC | addgene partial sequence | sequence record 254870 | Addgene Partial NGS Result
ATCAGATCCAAAAATGAGTAAAGGTGAAGAACTTTTCACTGGAGTTGTCCCAATTCTTGTTGAATTAGAT
GGTGATGTTAATGGGCACAAATTTTCTGTCAGTGGAGAGGGTGAAGGTGATGCAACATACGGAAAACTTA
CCCTTAAATTTATTTGCACTACTGGAAAACTACCTGTTCCATGGCCAACACTTGTCACTACTTTCGGTTA
TGGTCTCCAATGCTTTGCTAGATACCCAGATCATATGAAACGGCATGACTTTTTCAAGAGTGCCATGCCC
GAAGGTTATGTACAGGAAAGAACTATATTTTTCAAAGATGACGGGAACTACAAGACACGTGCTGAAGTCA
AGTTTGAAGGTGATACCCTTGTTAATAGAATCGAGTTAAAAGGTATTGATTTTAAAGAAGATGGAAACAT
TCTTGGACACAAATTGGAATACAACTATAACTCACACAATGTATACATCATGGCAGACAAACAAAAGAAT
GGAATCAAAGTTAACTTCAAAATTAGACACAACATTGAAGATGGAAGCGTTCAACTAGCAGACCATTATC
AACAAAATACTCCAATTGGCGATGGCCCTGTCCTTTTACCAGACAATCATTACCTGTCCTATCAATCTGC
CCTTTCGAAAGATCCCAACGAGAAGAGAGACCACATGGTCCTTCTTGAGTTTGTAACAGCTGCTGGGATT
ACACTCGGCATGGATGAACTATACAAATCCGGACTCAGATCTATGTCAAATTTAAATATAAATAGTCAAG
CACAAAATTCACCAGATCCAACAAGGAGATCGTTTGGTACTGGTGGTAGTGGTAGTACATTTTCACCAGG
CGGTAGCGATTCAAGAATTATGAGTGTAAATATTGTCGATATTATTGGACAACAAGATCATGTAAAAAGC
GAAATTTTAGCAAAAAATCAAAAACAATTATTCGATTTAAAAAGAGAAATATCACAATCTAGTAAAAAGA
ATTTTACATTAGAAAGGGATATAAAGAATTTAGATAAAAAGATAGCATTATTAATTAAGAATAGAATTAC
ATTGGAAGAGATTATGAATAGTGGTGATATAGTTGAATTACAAACTCGAACCGTTACATTGAAGGATAAA
TCACAAAGGGATCATTATGGACAATTATTTTATTTACTTCAAAACAATACCACCTACATTGCACAATTGG
CGAAATTGGTAAAGGTTGGAGAGATCGATAATCTATTGCAAACGGTGATGTTTACACTCTATGGTAATCA
ATATGAGGAGAAAGAAGAGCATTTACTATTGTCAATGTTTCAAAAGGTATTACAAGAGGAATTCAAAGAG
GCAACATCCATTGGTTCACTGTTACGTGCCAACACAGCATTGACACGTATGATGACAACATACACACGAA
GAGGACCAGGTCAACAATATTTGAAACAACGTCTCACCAAACCATTGGCTGATATCACCAGCAACAAGGA
TTTGATATTGGAGGTGAACCCATCCACTGTCTATGAGAATTACATCAACGAGTACGAGACTAAAACCGGC
AAACCTTCACCATTGAAACGTAAGGTATCACCAGAGGAGTGTGCTGATAATCAAAACGTTAAAGATATCA
TTAAACCACGTATCGATAAACTCATTGAAATTGGTGACCAATTCTTGGACTCCATTCTATCGAGTGTTGA
CGCCGTTCCCTATGGTATTCGTTGGATTTGCAAACAAATTCGTGAATTGGTAAAACAAAAGTTCCCACAA
GCAACCCGTGCTCAAACTTGTGGTTTAATAGGTGGTTTCTTCCTCCTTCGTTATATTAATCCCGCCGTTG
TCACTCCACAAGCATTCATGTTGGTCGATGCTAAACTTTCAAATAACACCAAGAGAAATCTAACTTTTCC
CGCTAAAATGCTTCAAAACCTTGCAAATAATATCATGTTTGGTGGCGTAAAAGAGTTCTTTATGGAACCA
CTCAATGTATTTTTAGATAGGAACAAGGATCGTTTAAATGACTTTTTGGAATCCCTCACTGACGTAGAGT
CTTTGAGTGATCACCTTCAATTAGATAAATATTTAGCAATGGCAAAAACTTCCGATATCACCATCAATAT
CACTTTGAATGAAATGTACTTTGTTCATTCCCTATTGGAGCAACATATCAATAGTTTGGCACCCGATCAA
AATGATCCACTTCGTGTGATCTTAAATGATTTAGGTGCTGCTCCACCACAATTATCTCGTACCGAGAATG
CAAATGTCGAATTGAAACTCACAAATCGTTTCGCTGCCGATCATCATAATTTACCAACTTCCTCATCAAC
CTCTTCATCTTTAAATATAGGTGGTTCAGTTGGTGGTGGCGGTGGAGGTGGTGGTGGTGATAATACATCG
GGTCAATCAAATCCTGAACAAGTTTACAATGAAACCAAATATTTATTGATCACTGTACTTCGTTCATTGG
CTTCAACTCCTGGTACCGGTGATATGGGTGCATCTTTAGCAGAGGTTGCTAAACATGCTGCACTCAATAA
GAATCAAGATATTGTAGATAACATTAAAAAGATATTGGTCAATGTAAAGAAACTCTCATTGGAAGGCTAT
TTGAAAGGTGAAGATGATAATTTCACTCAACTTCGTAAAGATATCGTAGCGGAATTACTCAACTATGAAA
CCTATATCAGTAAAACTGCTAAAGACATTGAAAAACTTAAAGAGGTTTTATCAGCAATTCATCAACATAA
TCTATTCTTACAACAACAATTGGATTACTACGAAAAATATCTTTCAAATGTTCGTGAAAATTGTGGTACC
AATGCAAGTGGTAGTAGTGATAAGAAATCAAAGAAGGATAAAGATAAAAACAAAGATAAAGACTCTTCCA
CTGATAAAGCAACTGGAAAGAAAGCTATGGTTAAAAAGGGTCCTTTCAAATTTAGTTACAATCAAATGGA
AAAGGATGGCTTAATCTGTCAATCCGAAGTACCAGAAGATAGAAGATCAAACATATTCTTCTCTTTTAGT
TCTGAATCTCCTGGTATCTACGATGTCGTATTAATCTATAGAACTACCGCTGTCTCTGAAATTAGGTTAC
AATTAGATGAACTCTTGGAAATGCAATCAAATGGTCAAACTGAATACGAAACAACTTTCTTTAAATTAAA
TGTTAATTTATTGTTATATGTTTTAAATAAAACATTTATTTCATAAACTAGTTAAATAAATAAATTATTT
