[The description below was written by a language model from this plasmid's Addgene catalogue record.]
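Description:
pDM304_YFP-IqgC is a Dictyostelium discoideum expression vector built on the pDM304 backbone, part of a modular vector series developed for this social amoeba. It is propagated in E. coli as a high-copy plasmid under ampicillin selection, and transformed Dictyostelium cells are selected through a neomycin resistance marker using G418. The record contains no feature table, so the promoter and terminator driving the insert, the origins of replication, and whether the plasmid is maintained extrachromosomally or integrates in the amoeba are not stated here. The restriction sites used for cloning are also recorded as unknown.

The payload is the wild-type D. discoideum gene iqgC (also called DdIQGAP3), which encodes an IQGAP-related protein, with yellow fluorescent protein fused to its N terminus. No mutations are noted in the coding sequence. Expression of the YFP-IqgC fusion allows the protein's localization and dynamics to be followed in living cells by fluorescence microscopy, and the tag can also serve as a handle for detecting the protein. The associated work concerns the role of IqgC in suppressing Ras signaling during large-scale endocytosis, so the construct is suited to imaging the protein during such uptake processes and to expression or rescue experiments in Dictyostelium strains.

The repository's sequencing verified the insert but could not confirm the entire backbone sequence. The depositor reports that the plasmid functions as described, but the backbone should be regarded as incompletely verified.
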