Addgene plasmid #128697: pDM304_YFP-IqgC
Purpose: expression of YFP-tagged IqgC in Dictyostelium discoideum cells
Depositing lab: Igor Weber. Depositing organization: Rudjer Boskovic Institute. Publication: IQGAP-related protein IqgC suppresses Ras signaling during large-scale endocytosis. Marinovic M, Mijanovic L, Sostar M, Vizovisek M, Junemann A, Fonovic M, Turk B, Weber I, Faix J, Filic V. Proc Natl Acad Sci U S A. 2019 Jan 22;116(4):1289-1298. doi: 10.1073/pnas.1810268116. Epub 2019 Jan 8. PubMed 30622175.
Backbone
  Vector backbone: pDM304
  Backbone manufacturer: Veltman et al (2009)
  Vector type: Dictyostelium discoideum expression vector
  Selectable markers: Neomycin (select with G418)
Growth in bacteria
  Bacterial resistance: Ampicillin, 100 μg/mL
  Growth temperature: 37°C
  Growth strain: DH5alpha
  Copy number: High Copy
Gene/Insert
  Gene/Insert name: iqgC (alt names: DdIQGAP3; IQGAP-related protein IqgC)
  Species: Dictyostelium discoideum
  Mutation: none
  Tag / fusion protein: YFP (N terminal on insert)
  Cloning method: Restriction Enzyme; 5′ cloning site unknown (unknown if destroyed); 3′ cloning site unknown (unknown if destroyed)
Terms and licenses: Academic/Nonprofit Terms; Industry Terms: Not Available to Industry
Depositor comments: Addgene NGS results verified the insert of this plasmid but cannot confirm the entire backbone sequence. We recommend doing additional diagnostic tests before use. Depositor confirms plasmid functions as described in their publication.
How to cite: pDM304_YFP-IqgC was a gift from Igor Weber (Addgene plasmid # 128697 ; http://n2t.net/addgene:128697 ; RRID:Addgene_128697)
